>Addgene plasmid #143503 | TFORF1466 | addgene full sequence | sequence record 400375 | Addgene NGS Result
TTAATGTAGTCTTATGCAATACTCTTGTAGTCTTGCAACATGGTAACGATGAGTTAGCAACATGCCTTAC
AAGGAGAGAAAAAGCACCGTGCATGCCGATTGGTGGAAGTAAGGTGGTACGATCGTGCCTTATTAGGAAG
GCAACAGACGGGTCTGACATGGATTGGACGAACCACTGAATTGCCGCATTGCAGAGATATTGTATTTAAG
TGCCTAGCTCGATACATAAACGGGTCTCTCTGGTTAGACCAGATCTGAGCCTGGGAGCTCTCTGGCTAAC
TAGGGAACCCACTGCTTAAGCCTCAATAAAGCTTGCCTTGAGTGCTTCAAGTAGTGTGTGCCCGTCTGTT
GTGTGACTCTGGTAACTAGAGATCCCTCAGACCCTTTTAGTCAGTGTGGAAAATCTCTAGCAGTGGCGCC
CGAACAGGGACTTGAAAGCGAAAGGGAAACCAGAGGAGCTCTCTCGACGCAGGACTCGGCTTGCTGAAGC
GCGCACGGCAAGAGGCGAGGGGCGGCGACTGGTGAGTACGCCAAAAATTTTGACTAGCGGAGGCTAGAAG
GAGAGAGATGGGTGCGAGAGCGTCAGTATTAAGCGGGGGAGAATTAGATCGCGATGGGAAAAAATTCGGT
TAAGGCCAGGGGGAAAGAAAAAATATAAATTAAAACATATAGTATGGGCAAGCAGGGAGCTAGAACGATT
CGCAGTTAATCCTGGCCTGTTAGAAACATCAGAAGGCTGTAGACAAATACTGGGACAGCTACAACCATCC
CTTCAGACAGGATCAGAAGAACTTAGATCATTATATAATACAGTAGCAACCCTCTATTGTGTGCATCAAA
GGATAGAGATAAAAGACACCAAGGAAGCTTTAGACAAGATAGAGGAAGAGCAAAACAAAAGTAAGACCAC
CGCACAGCAAGCGGCCGCTGATCTTCAGACCTGGAGGAGGAGATATGAGGGACAATTGGAGAAGTGAATT
ATATAAATATAAAGTAGTAAAAATTGAACCATTAGGAGTAGCACCCACCAAGGCAAAGAGAAGAGTGGTG
CAGAGAGAAAAAAGAGCAGTGGGAATAGGAGCTTTGTTCCTTGGGTTCTTGGGAGCAGCAGGAAGCACTA
TGGGCGCAGCGTCAATGACGCTGACGGTACAGGCCAGACAATTATTGTCTGGTATAGTGCAGCAGCAGAA
CAATTTGCTGAGGGCTATTGAGGCGCAACAGCATCTGTTGCAACTCACAGTCTGGGGCATCAAGCAGCTC
CAGGCAAGAATCCTGGCTGTGGAAAGATACCTAAAGGATCAACAGCTCCTGGGGATTTGGGGTTGCTCTG
GAAAACTCATTTGCACCACTGCTGTGCCTTGGAATGCTAGTTGGAGTAATAAATCTCTGGAACAGATTTG
GAATCACACGACCTGGATGGAGTGGGACAGAGAAATTAACAATTACACAAGCTTAATACACTCCTTAATT
GAAGAATCGCAAAACCAGCAAGAAAAGAATGAACAAGAATTATTGGAATTAGATAAATGGGCAAGTTTGT
GGAATTGGTTTAACATAACAAATTGGCTGTGGTATATAAAATTATTCATAATGATAGTAGGAGGCTTGGT
AGGTTTAAGAATAGTTTTTGCTGTACTTTCTATAGTGAATAGAGTTAGGCAGGGATATTCACCATTATCG
TTTCAGACCCACCTCCCAACCCCGAGGGGACCCATGCATTGCATCTCAATTAGTCAGCAACCAGGTGTGG
AAAGTCCCCAGGCTCCCCAGCAGGCAGAAGTATGCAAAGCATGCGTCTCAATTAGTCAGCAACCATAGTC
CCGCCCCTAACTCCGCCCATCCCGCCCCTAACTCCGCCCAGTTCCGCCCATTCTCCGCCCCATGGCTGAC
TAATTTTTTTTATTTATGCAGAGGCCGAGGCCGCCTCGGCCTCTGAGCTATTCCAGAAGTAGTGAGGAGG
CTTTTTTGGAGGCCTAGGCTTTTGCAAAAAGCTTTCTAGAGGTACCACCGGAGCTTACCATGACCGAGTA
CAAGCCCACGGTGCGCCTCGCCACCCGCGACGACGTCCCCAGGGCCGTACGCACCCTCGCCGCCGCGTTC
GCCGACTACCCCGCCACGCGCCACACCGTCGATCCGGACCGCCACATCGAGCGGGTCACCGAGCTGCAAG
AACTCTTCCTCACGCGCGTCGGGCTCGACATCGGCAAGGTGTGGGTCGCGGACGACGGCGCCGCCGTGGC
GGTCTGGACCACGCCGGAGAGCGTCGAAGCGGGGGCGGTGTTCGCCGAGATCGGCCCGCGCATGGCCGAG
TTGAGCGGTTCCCGGCTGGCCGCGCAGCAACAGATGGAAGGCCTCCTGGCGCCGCACCGGCCCAAGGAGC
CCGCGTGGTTCCTGGCCACCGTCGGCGTCTCGCCCGACCACCAGGGCAAGGGTCTGGGCAGCGCCGTCGT
GCTCCCCGGAGTGGAGGCGGCCGAGCGCGCCGGGGTGCCCGCCTTCCTGGAGACCTCCGCGCCCCGCAAC
CTCCCCTTCTACGAGCGGCTCGGCTTCACCGTCACCGCCGACGTCGAGGTGCCCGAAGGACCGCGCACCT
GGTGCATGACCCGCAAGCCCGGTGCCAGTTAACGAATTCTAGATCTTGAGACAAATGGCAGTATTCATCC
ACAATTTTAAAAGAAAAGGGGGGATTGGGGGGTACAGTGCAGGGGAAAGAATAGTAGACATAATAGCAAC
AGACATACAAACTAAAGAATTACAAAAACAAATTACAAAAATTCAAAATTTTCGGGTTTATTACAGGGAC
AGCAGAGATCCACTTTGGCGCCGGCTCGAGGCCTGCAGGTGCAAAGATGGATAAAGTTTTAAACAGAGAG
GAATCTTTGCAGCTAATGGACCTTCTAGGTCTTGAAAGGAGTGGGAATTGGCTCCGGTGCCCGTCAGTGG
GCAGAGCGCACATCGCCCACAGTCCCCGAGAAGTTGGGGGGAGGGGTCGGCAATTGAACCGGTGCCTAGA
GAAGGTGGCGCGGGGTAAACTGGGAAAGTGATGTCGTGTACTGGCTCCGCCTTTTTCCCGAGGGTGGGGG
AGAACCGTATATAAGTGCAGTAGTCGCCGTGAACGTTCTTTTTCGCAACGGGTTTGCCGCCAGAACACAG
GTAAGTGCCGTGTGTGGTTCCCGCGGGCCTGGCCTCTTTACGGGTTATGGCCCTTGCGTGCCTTGAATTA
CTTCCACCTGGCTGCAGTACGTGATTCTTGATCCCGAGCTTCGGGTTGGAAGTGGGTGGGAGAGTTCGAG
GCCTTGCGCTTAAGGAGCCCCTTCGCCTCGTGCTTGAGTTGAGGCCTGGCCTGGGCGCTGGGGCCGCCGC
GTGCGAATCTGGTGGCACCTTCGCGCCTGTCTCGCTGCTTTCGATAAGTCTCTAGCCATTTAAAATTTTT
GATGACCTGCTGCGACGCTTTTTTTCTGGCAAGATAGTCTTGTAAATGCGGGCCAAGATCTGCACACTGG
TATTTCGGTTTTTGGGGCCGCGGGCGGCGACGGGGCCCGTGCGTCCCAGCGCACATGTTCGGCGAGGCGG
GGCCTGCGAGCGCGGCCACCGAGAATCGGACGGGGGTAGTCTCAAGCTGGCCGGCCTGCTCTGGTGCCTG
GCCTCGCGCCGCCGTGTATCGCCCCGCCCTGGGCGGCAAGGCTGGCCCGGTCGGCACCAGTTGCGTGAGC
GGAAAGATGGCCGCTTCCCGGCCCTGCTGCAGGGAGCTCAAAATGGAGGACGCGGCGCTCGGGAGAGCGG
GCGGGTGAGTCACCCACACAAAGGAAAAGGGCCTTTCCGTCCTCAGCCGTCGCTTCATGTGACTCCACGG
AGTACCGGGCGCCGTCCAGGCACCTCGATTAGTTCTCGAGCTTTTGGAGTACGTCGTCTTTAGGTTGGGG
GGAGGGGTTTTATGCGATGGAGTTTCCCCACACTGAGTGGGTGGAGACTGAAGTTAGGCCAGCTTGGCAC
TTGATGTAATTCTCCTTGGAATTTGCCCTTTTTGAGTTTGGATCTTGGTTCATTCTCAAGCCTCAGACAG
TGGTTCAAAGTTTTTTTCTTCCATTTCAGGTGTCGTGAGGCTAGCACCGCCACCATGTGTGAGCGCAGTC
TCTACAGAGCGGGCTATGTGGGCTCGCTTCTGAATCTGCAGTCGCCAGACTCTTTCTACTTCTCCAACCT
GAGGCCGAATGGCGGCCAGTTGGCCGCGCTTCCCCCTATCTCCTACCCGCGCGGCGCGCTGCCCTGGGCC
GCCACGCCCGCCTCCTGCGCCCCCGCGCAGCCTGCGGGCGCCACTGCCTTCGGCGGCTTCTCGCAGCCCT
ACCTGGCTGGCTCCGGGCCTCTCGGCCTGCAGCCCCCAACAGCCAAAGACGGACCCGAAGAGCAGGCTAA
GTTCTATGCGCCCGAAGCGGCCGCTGGGCCAGAGGAGCGCGGTCGTACCCGGCCGTCCTTCGCCCCCGAG
TCTAGCCTGGCTCCTGCAGTGGCTGCTCTCAAAGCGGCCAAGTATGACTACGCTGGTGTGGGTCGTGCCA
CGCCGGGCTCCACGACCCTGCTCCAGGGGGCTCCCTGCGCCCCTGGCTTCAAGGACGACACCAAGGGCCC
GCTCAACTTGAACATGACAGTGCAGGCGGCGGGCGTTGCCTCTTGCCTGCGACCTTCACTGCCCGACGGC
CTGCCGTGGGGGGCGGCCCCGGGGAGGGCCCGCAAGAAGCGGAAACCCTACACGAAGCAGCAGATTGCGG
AGTTGGAGAACGAATTCCTCGTCAACGAATTCATCAACAGGCAGAAACGCAAGGAATTGTCCAATAGGCT
GAACCTCAGCGACCAGCAAGTCAAAATCTGGTTCCAGAACAGGCGTATGAAGAAGAAGCGCGTGGTGCTT
CGGGAGCAGGCGCTGGCGCTCTACTAGTAATGAACTAGTCCGTAACTTGAAAGTATTTCGATTTCTTGGC
TTTATATATCTTGTGGAAAGGACGACAGCGAGCTCGAGTTGTAGATCTTACGCGTTAAGTCGACAATCAA
CCTCTGGATTACAAAATTTGTGAAAGATTGACTGGTATTCTTAACTATGTTGCTCCTTTTACGCTATGTG
GATACGCTGCTTTAATGCCTTTGTATCATGCTATTGCTTCCCGTATGGCTTTCATTTTCTCCTCCTTGTA
TAAATCCTGGTTGCTGTCTCTTTATGAGGAGTTGTGGCCCGTTGTCAGGCAACGTGGCGTGGTGTGCACT
GTGTTTGCTGACGCAACCCCCACTGGTTGGGGCATTGCCACCACCTGTCAGCTCCTTTCCGGGACTTTCG
CTTTCCCCCTCCCTATTGCCACGGCGGAACTCATCGCCGCCTGCCTTGCCCGCTGCTGGACAGGGGCTCG
GCTGTTGGGCACTGACAATTCCGTGGTGTTGTCGGGGAAATCATCGTCCTTTCCTTGGCTGCTCGCCTGT
GTTGCCACCTGGATTCTGCGCGGGACGTCCTTCTGCTACGTCCCTTCGGCCCTCAATCCAGCGGACCTTC
CTTCCCGCGGCCTGCTGCCGGCTCTGCGGCCTCTTCCGCGTCTTCGCCTTCGCCCTCAGACGAGTCGGAT
CTCCCTTTGGGCCGCCTCCCCGCGTCGACTTTAAGACCAATGACTTACAAGGCAGCTGTAGATCTTAGCC
ACTTTTTAAAAGAAAAGGGGGGACTGGAAGGGCTAATTCACTCCCAACGAAGACAAGATCTGCTTTTTGC
TTGTACTGGGTCTCTCTGGTTAGACCAGATCTGAGCCTGGGAGCTCTCTGGCTAACTAGGGAACCCACTG
CTTAAGCCTCAATAAAGCTTGCCTTGAGTGCTTCAAGTAGTGTGTGCCCGTCTGTTGTGTGACTCTGGTA
ACTAGAGATCCCTCAGACCCTTTTAGTCAGTGTGGAAAATCTCTAGCAGTACGTATAGTAGTTCATGTCA
TCTTATTATTCAGTATTTATAACTTGCAAAGAAATGAATATCAGAGAGTGAGAGGAACTTGTTTATTGCA
GCTTATAATGGTTACAAATAAAGCAATAGCATCACAAATTTCACAAATAAAGCATTTTTTTCACTGCATT
CTAGTTGTGGTTTGTCCAAACTCATCAATGTATCTTATCATGTCTGGCTCTAGCTATCCCGCCCCTAACT
CCGCCCATCCCGCCCCTAACTCCGCCCAGTTCCGCCCATTCTCCGCCCCATGGCTGACTAATTTTTTTTA
TTTATGCAGAGGCCGAGGCCGCCTCGGCCTCTGAGCTATTCCAGAAGTAGTGAGGAGGCTTTTTTGGAGG
CCTAGGGACGTACCCAATTCGCCCTATAGTGAGTCGTATTACGCGCGCTCACTGGCCGTCGTTTTACAAC
GTCGTGACTGGGAAAACCCTGGCGTTACCCAACTTAATCGCCTTGCAGCACATCCCCCTTTCGCCAGCTG
GCGTAATAGCGAAGAGGCCCGCACCGATCGCCCTTCCCAACAGTTGCGCAGCCTGAATGGCGAATGGG
[124 nt withheld, positions 6509-6632]
C
[91 nt withheld, positions 6634-6724]
A
[49 nt withheld, positions 6726-6774]
CCTTTGACGTTGGAGTCCACGTTCTTT
[37 nt withheld, positions 6802-6838]
ACCCTATCTCGGTCTATTCTTTTGATTTATAAGGGATTTTGCCGATTTCGGCCTATTGGTTAAAAAATGA
GCTGATTTAACAAAAATTTAACGCGAATTTTAACAAAATATTAACGCTTACAATTTAGGTGGCACTTTTC
GGGGAAATGTGCGCGGAACCCCTATTTGTTTATTTTTCTAAATACATTCAAATATGTATCCGCTCATGAG
ACAATAACCCTGATAAATGCTTCAATAATATTGAAAAAGGAAGAGTATGAGTATTCAACATTTCCGTGTC
GCCCTTATTCCCTTTTTTGCGGCATTTTGCCTTCCTGTTTTTGCTCACCCAGAAACGCTGGTGAAAGTAA
AAGATGCTGAAGATCAGTTGGGTGCACGAGTGGGTTACATCGAACTGGATCTCAACAGCGGTAAGATCCT
TGAGAGTTTTCGCCCCGAAGAACGTTTTCCAATGATGAGCACTTTTAAAGTTCTGCTATGTGGCGCGGTA
TTATCCCGTATTGACGCCGGGCAAGAGCAACTCGGTCGCCGCATACACTATTCTCAGAATGACTTGGTTG
AGTACTCACCAGTCACAGAAAAGCATCTTACGGATGGCATGACAGTAAGAGAATTATGCAGTGCTGCCAT
AACCATGAGTGATAACACTGCGGCCAACTTACTTCTGACAACGATCGGAGGACCGAAGGAGCTAACCGCT
TTTTTGCACAACATGGGGGATCATGTAACTCGCCTTGATCGTTGGGAACCGGAGCTGAATGAAGCCATAC
CAAACGACGAGCGTGACACCACGATGCCTGTAGCAATGGCAACAACGTTGCGCAAACTATTAACTGGCGA
ACTACTTACTCTAGCTTCCCGGCAACAATTAATAGACTGGATGGAGGCGGATAAAGTTGCAGGACCACTT
CTGCGCTCGGCCCTTCCGGCTGGCTGGTTTATTGCTGATAAATCTGGAGCCGGTGAGCGTGGGTCTCGCG
GTATCATTGCAGCACTGGGGCCAGATGGTAAGCCCTCCCGTATCGTAGTTATCTACACGACGGGGAGTCA
GGCAACTATGGATGAACGAAATAGACAGATCGCTGAGATAGGTGCCTCACTGATTAAGCATTGGTAACTG
TCAGACCAAGTTTACTCATATATACTTTAGATTGATTTAAAACTTCATTTTTAATTTAAAAGGATCTAGG
TGAAGATCCTTTTTGATAATCTCATGACCAAAATCCCTTAACGTGAGTTTTCGTTCCACTGAGCGTCAGA
CCCCGTAGAAAAGATCAAAGGATCTTCTTGAGATCCTTTTTTTCTGCGCGTAATCTGCTGCTTGCAAACA
AAAAAACCACCGCTACCAGCGGTGGTTTGTTTGCCGGATCAAGAGCTACCAACTCTTTTTCCGAAGGTAA
CTGGCTTCAGCAGAGCGCAGATACCAAATACTGTTCTTCTAGTGTAGCCGTAGTTAGGCCACCACTTCAA
GAACTCTGTAGCACCGCCTACATACCTCGCTCTGCTAATCCTGTTACCAGTGGCTGCTGCCAGTGGCGAT
AAGTCGTGTCTTACCGGGTTGGACTCAAGACGATAGTTACCGGATAAGGCGCAGCGGTCGGGCTGAACGG
GGGGTTCGTGCACACAGCCCAGCTTGGAGCGAACGACCTACACCGAACTGAGATACCTACAGCGTGAGCT
ATGAGAAAGCGCCACGCTTCCCGAAGGGAGAAAGGCGGACAGGTATCCGGTAAGCGGCAGGGTCGGAACA
GGAGAGCGCACGAGGGAGCTTCCAGGGGGAAACGCCTGGTATCTTTATAGTCCTGTCGGGTTTCGCCACC
TCTGACTTGAGCGTCGATTTTTGTGATGCTCGTCAGGGGGGCGGAGCCTATGGAAAAACGCCAGCAACGC
GGCCTTTTTACGGTTCCTGGCCTTTTGCTGGCCTTTTGCTCACATGTTCTTTCCTGCGTTATCCCCTGAT
TCTGTGGATAACCGTATTACCGCCTTTGAGTGAGCTGATACCGCTCGCCGCAGCCGAACGACCGAGCGCA
GCGAGTCAGTGAGCGAGGAAGCGGAAGAGCGCCCAATACGCAAACCGCCTCTCCCCGCGCGTTGGCCGAT
TCATTAATGCAGCTGGCACGACAGGTTTCCCGACTGGAAAGCGGGCAGTGAGCGCAACGCAATTAATGTG
AGTTAGCTCACTCATTAGGCACCCCAGGCTTTACACTTTATGCTTCCGGCTCGTATGTTGTGTGGAATTG
TGAGCGGATAACAATTTCACACAGGAAACAGCTATGACCATGATTACGCCAAGCGCGCAATTAACCCTCA
CTAAAGGGAACAAAAGCTGGAGCTGCAAGC
Features (pLannotate 1.2.2; 31 found; start..end, strand, type, name):
      5..231     +  promoter       RSV promoter: Rous sarcoma virus enhancer/promoter
    232..412     +  LTR            5' LTR (truncated): truncated 5' long terminal repeat (LTR) from HIV-1
    459..584     +  misc_feature   HIV-1 Ψ: packaging signal of human immunodeficiency virus type 1
    568..931     +  CDS            HIV-1 gag (fragment): gag protein from human immunodeficiency virus 1; gag
   1077..1310    +  misc_feature   RRE: The Rev response element (RRE) of HIV-1 allows for Rev-dependent mRNA export from the nucleus to the cytoplasm.
   1687..1713    +  CDS            Rev (fragment): human immunodeficiency virus 1 (HIV-1) Rev protein; rev; enhances nuclear export of unspliced and incompletely spliced viral mRNAs
   1720..1743    +  promoter       SV40 promoter (fragment): SV40 early promoter
   1744..1815    +  promoter       SV40 promoter (fragment): SV40 enhancer and early promoter
   1839..1974    +  rep_origin     SV40 ori: SV40 origin of replication
   2020..2616    +  CDS            PuroR (fragment): puromycin N-acetyltransferase; pac from Streptomyces; confers resistance to puromycin
   2665..2782    +  misc_feature   cPPT/CTS: central polypurine tract and central termination sequence of HIV-1
   2847..2913    +  CDS            small t antigen (fragment): SV40 (simian virus 40) small t antigen
   2920..4098    +  promoter       EF-1α promoter: strong constitutive promoter for human elongation factor EF-1α
   4115..4924    +  CDS            HOXD12: HXD12_HUMAN - Also known as HOX4H. Experimental evidence at protein level: Swiss-Prot protein existence level 1. Sequence-specific transcription factor which is part of a developmental regulatory system that provides cells with specific positional identities on the anterior-posterior axis. From Homo sapiens (Human).
   4940..4993    +  promoter       U6 promoter (fragment): RNA polymerase III promoter for human U6 snRNA
   5035..5623    +  misc_feature   WPRE: woodchuck hepatitis virus posttranscriptional regulatory element
   5674..5693    +  misc_feature   cPPT/CTS (fragment): central polypurine tract and central termination sequence of HIV-1
   5695..5928    +  LTR            3' LTR (ΔU3): self-inactivating 3' long terminal repeat (LTR) from HIV-1
   6006..6127    +  polyA_signal   SV40 poly(A) signal: SV40 polyadenylation signal
   6167..6302    +  rep_origin     SV40 ori: SV40 origin of replication
   6323..6341    -  promoter       T7 promoter: promoter for bacteriophage T7 RNA polymerase
   6349..6504    +  CDS            lacZα (fragment): LacZα fragment of β-galactosidase; lacZ fragment
   6509..6937    +  rep_origin     f1 ori (sequence partly withheld): f1 bacteriophage origin of replication; arrow indicates direction of (+) strand synthesis
   6990..7094    +  promoter       AmpR promoter: bla
   7095..7955    +  CDS            AmpR: β-lactamase; bla; confers resistance to ampicillin, carbenicillin, and related antibiotics
   8126..8714    +  rep_origin     ori: high-copy-number ColE1/pMB1/pBR322/pUC origin of replication
   8897..8989    +  CDS            lacI (fragment): lac repressor; lacI; The lac repressor binds to the lac operator to inhibit transcription in E. coli. This inhibition can be relieved by adding lactose or isopropyl-β-D-thiogalactopyranoside (IPTG).
   9002..9023    +  protein_bind   CAP binding site: CAP binding activates transcription in the presence of cAMP. E. coli catabolite activator protein
   9038..9068    +  promoter       lac promoter: promoter for the E. coli lac operon
   9076..9092    +  protein_bind   lac operator: The lac repressor binds to the lac operator to inhibit transcription in E. coli. This inhibition can be relieved by adding lactose or isopropyl-β-D-thiogalactopyranoside (IPTG). lac repressor encoded by lacI
   9137..9155    +  promoter       T3 promoter: promoter for bacteriophage T3 RNA polymerase
