[The description below was written by a language model from this plasmid's Addgene catalogue record and pLannotate feature annotations shown in this document.]
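Description:
TFORF1466 is a third-generation-style, self-inactivating lentiviral expression plasmid built on the pLX_TRC317 backbone and carrying the human homeobox transcription factor HOXD12 (also known as HOX4H). It belongs to a large barcoded transcription factor ORF collection in which each construct pairs one ORF with a unique 24-bp barcode, so that the factor present in a given cell can be identified by sequencing in pooled overexpression screens. In bacteria the plasmid is maintained through a high-copy ColE1/pUC-type origin and an ampicillin resistance gene. An f1 origin and remnants of a lac/T3/T7 cloning region are also present in the backbone. The depositor warns that recombination can occur, as is common with LTR-containing plasmids.

The viral portion begins with an RSV promoter fused to a truncated HIV-1 5' LTR, which allows Tat-independent production of genomic RNA, followed by the Ψ packaging signal with a gag fragment, the Rev response element for nuclear export, and a cPPT/CTS element that aids nuclear import. It ends in a ΔU3 3' LTR that inactivates LTR promoter activity after integration, followed by an SV40 poly(A) signal. Within this unit, an SV40 early promoter drives the puromycin N-acetyltransferase gene for selection of transduced mammalian cells, and a separate EF-1α promoter drives constitutive expression of the HOXD12 coding sequence. A WPRE downstream of the ORF enhances transcript stability and expression. The barcode is not annotated as a feature in the table. A short fragment matching the U6 promoter lies between the ORF and the WPRE, but the record does not state its role.
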