Addgene plasmid #143503: TFORF1466
Purpose: Lentiviral vector for overexpressing transcription factor ORFs with unique 24-bp barcodes. Barcodes facilitate identification of transcription factors in pooled screens.
Depositing lab: Feng Zhang. Depositing organization: Broad Institute. Publication: A transcription factor atlas of directed differentiation. Joung J, Ma S, Tay T, Geiger-Schuller KR, Kirchgatterer PC, Verdine VK, Guo B, Arias-Garcia MA, Allen WE, Singh A, Kuksenko O, Abudayyeh OO, Gootenberg JS, Fu Z, Macrae RK, Buenrostro JD, Regev A, Zhang F. Cell. 2023 Jan 5;186(1):209-229.e26. doi: 10.1016/j.cell.2022.11.026. PubMed 36608654.
Backbone
  Vector backbone: pLX_TRC317
  Backbone manufacturer: Broad Institute Genetic Perturbation Platform
  Backbone size w/o insert (bp): 8264
  Vector type: Mammalian Expression, Lentiviral
  Selectable markers: Puromycin
Growth in bacteria
  Bacterial resistance: Ampicillin, 100 μg/mL
  Growth temperature: 37°C
  Growth strain: NEB Stable
  Copy number: High Copy
Gene/Insert
  Gene/Insert name: HOXD12
  Species: H. sapiens (human)
  Insert size (bp): 914
  Entrez Gene: HOXD12 (a.k.a. HOX4H)
  Promoter: EF1a
  Cloning method: Unknown
  Sequencing primers: 5′ GGGTGGAGACTGAAGTTAGGCCAG; 3′ CACATAGCGTAAAAGGAGCAACATAG
Terms and licenses: Academic/Nonprofit Terms; Industry Terms: Not Available to Industry
Depositor comments: NM_021193,ENST00000406506 . The transcription factor ORF portion of this plasmid was synthesized by Genewiz. Please test multiple small colonies in case of plasmid recombination. To make this collection available in a timely manner, a portion of this collection was not fully sequenced by Addgene. If an Addgene verified full plasmid sequence is not available, please contact us prior to placing an order to request the full sequence.
How to cite: TFORF1466 was a gift from Feng Zhang (Addgene plasmid # 143503 ; http://n2t.net/addgene:143503 ; RRID:Addgene_143503)
