>Addgene plasmid #143503 | TFORF1466 | depositor partial sequence | sequence record 282639 | Insert
ACCGCCACCATGTGTGAGCGCAGTCTCTACAGAGCGGGCTATGTGGGCTCGCTTCTGAATCTGCAGTCGC
CAGACTCTTTCTACTTCTCCAACCTGAGGCCGAATGGCGGCCAGTTGGCCGCGCTTCCCCCTATCTCCTA
CCCGCGCGGCGCGCTGCCCTGGGCCGCCACGCCCGCCTCCTGCGCCCCCGCGCAGCCTGCGGGCGCCACT
GCCTTCGGCGGCTTCTCGCAGCCCTACCTGGCTGGCTCCGGGCCTCTCGGCCTGCAGCCCCCAACAGCCA
AAGACGGACCCGAAGAGCAGGCTAAGTTCTATGCGCCCGAAGCGGCCGCTGGGCCAGAGGAGCGCGGTCG
TACCCGGCCGTCCTTCGCCCCCGAGTCTAGCCTGGCTCCTGCAGTGGCTGCTCTCAAAGCGGCCAAGTAT
GACTACGCTGGTGTGGGTCGTGCCACGCCGGGCTCCACGACCCTGCTCCAGGGGGCTCCCTGCGCCCCTG
GCTTCAAGGACGACACCAAGGGCCCGCTCAACTTGAACATGACAGTGCAGGCGGCGGGCGTTGCCTCTTG
CCTGCGACCTTCACTGCCCGACGGCCTGCCGTGGGGGGCGGCCCCGGGGAGGGCCCGCAAGAAGCGGAAA
CCCTACACGAAGCAGCAGATTGCGGAGTTGGAGAACGAATTCCTCGTCAACGAATTCATCAACAGGCAGA
AACGCAAGGAATTGTCCAATAGGCTGAACCTCAGCGACCAGCAAGTCAAAATCTGGTTCCAGAACAGGCG
TATGAAGAAGAAGCGCGTGGTGCTTCGGGAGCAGGCGCTGGCGCTCTACTAGTAATGAACTAGTCCGTAA
CTTGAAAGTATTTCGATTTCTTGGCTTTATATATCTTGTGGAAAGGACGACAGCGAGCTCGAGTTGTAGA
TCTT
