>Addgene plasmid #143503 | TFORF1466 | depositor partial sequence | sequence record 282640 | Barcode
CAGCGAGCTCGAGTTGTAGATCTT
